Addgene plasmid #207649: pBbA5c-cdl
Purpose: Overexpression of heterologous L-cysteine desulfidase in E. coli MG1655
Depositing lab: Benjamin Woolston. Depositing organization: Northeastern University. Publication: Engineered bacteria titrate hydrogen sulfide and induce concentration-dependent effects on the host in a gut microphysiological system. Hayes JA, Lunger AW, Sharma AS, Fernez MT, Carrier RL, Koppes AN, Koppes R, Woolston BM. Cell Rep. 2023 Dec 26;42(12):113481. doi: 10.1016/j.celrep.2023.113481. Epub 2023 Nov 18. PubMed 37980564.
Backbone
  Vector backbone: pBba5c
  Vector type: Bacterial Expression
Growth in bacteria
  Bacterial resistance: Chloramphenicol, 25 μg/mL
  Growth temperature: 37°C
  Growth strain: DH5alpha
  Copy number: High Copy
Gene/Insert
  Gene/Insert name: cdl
  Species: Fusobacterium nucleatum
  Promoter: lacUV5
  Tag / fusion protein: 6xHis (N terminal on insert)
  Cloning method: Gibson Cloning
  Sequencing primers: 5′ tcgagatcgtttaggcacccca; 3′ gactctagtagagagcgttcaccg
Terms and licenses: Academic/Nonprofit Terms; Industry Terms: Not Available to Industry
How to cite: pBbA5c-cdl was a gift from Benjamin Woolston (Addgene plasmid # 207649 ; http://n2t.net/addgene:207649 ; RRID:Addgene_207649)
