[The description below was written by a language model from this plasmid's Addgene catalogue record and pLannotate feature annotations shown in this document.]
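Description:
pBbA5c-cdl is a bacterial expression plasmid built on the pBbA5c backbone for overexpressing a heterologous L-cysteine desulfidase in E. coli MG1655. It is selected with chloramphenicol through a cat gene driven by its own promoter and followed by the lambda t0 terminator. The annotated replication origin is p15A, which is compatible with ColE1-type plasmids. p15A is generally regarded as a medium-copy origin, although the catalogue entry lists the plasmid as high copy. Short fragments annotated as an RSF origin and a tetracycline resistance gene appear to be partial matches or backbone remnants rather than functional elements.

The insert is cdl from Fusobacterium nucleatum, assembled by Gibson cloning and carrying an N-terminal 6xHis tag according to the catalogue entry. It sits downstream of the lacUV5 promoter and a lac operator, and transcription ends at tandem rrnB T1 and T7Te terminators. The plasmid also carries lacI under its native promoter, so the lac repressor keeps the cassette off until an inducer such as IPTG relieves repression. The automated annotation labels the roughly 0.9 kb coding sequence in this position as cysK, based on similarity to a Neisseria meningitidis cysteine synthase. This is best read as a homology-based hit to the cdl insert, not as evidence of a different gene. The His tag itself was not annotated separately.

The associated publication concerns engineered bacteria that titrate hydrogen sulfide in a gut microphysiological system. This fits use of the plasmid to raise, in an inducible way, H2S production from cysteine in E. coli so that host responses can be studied.
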