Features (pLannotate 1.2.2; 14 found; start..end, strand, type, name):
    280..374     -  terminator     lambda t0 terminator: transcription terminator from phage lambda
    398..1054    -  CDS            cat: CAT_ECOLX - Experimental evidence at protein level: Swiss-Prot protein existence level 1. This enzyme is an effector of chloramphenicol resistance in bacteria. From Escherichia coli. This protein is used as a marker in many commonly used cloning vectors, such as pACYC184.
   1055..1157    -  promoter       cat promoter: promoter of the E. coli cat gene encoding chloramphenicol acetyltransferase
   1195..1216    -  protein_bind   CAP binding site: CAP binding activates transcription in the presence of cAMP. E. coli catabolite activator protein
   1229..2311    -  CDS            lacI: lac repressor; lacI; The lac repressor binds to the lac operator to inhibit transcription in E. coli. This inhibition can be relieved by adding lactose or isopropyl-β-D-thiogalactopyranoside (IPTG).
   2312..2389    -  promoter       lacI promoter: lacI
   2397..2676    -  CDS            TcR (fragment): tetracycline efflux protein; tet; confers resistance to tetracycline
   2700..2730    +  promoter       lac UV5 promoter: E. coli lac promoter with an "up" mutation
   2738..2754    +  protein_bind   lac operator: The lac repressor binds to the lac operator to inhibit transcription in E. coli. This inhibition can be relieved by adding lactose or isopropyl-β-D-thiogalactopyranoside (IPTG). lac repressor encoded by lacI
   2798..3700    +  CDS            cysK: CYSK_NEIMB - Experimental evidence at protein level: Swiss-Prot protein existence level 1. From Neisseria meningitidis serogroup B (strain MC58).
   3748..3819    +  terminator     rrnB T1 terminator: transcription terminator T1 from the E. coli rrnB gene
   3835..3862    +  terminator     T7Te terminator: phage T7 early transcription terminator
   3881..3936    -  rep_origin     RSF ori (fragment): Plasmids containing the RSF 1030 origin of replication can be propagated in E. coli cells that contain additional plasmids with compatible origins.
   4024..166     -  rep_origin     p15A ori (across the origin): Plasmids containing the medium-copy-number p15A origin of replication can be propagated in E. coli cells that contain a second plasmid with the ColE1 origin.
>Addgene plasmid #207649 | pBbA5c-cdl | addgene full sequence | sequence record 424617 | Addgene NGS Result
CGGTTAAGGCTAAACTGAAAGGACAAGTTTTGGTGACTGCGCTCCTCCAAGCCAGTTACCTCGGTTCAAA
GAGTTGGTAGCTCAGAGAACCTTCGAAAAACCGCCCTGCAAGGCGGTTTTTTCGTTTTCAGAGCAAGAGA
TTACGCGCAGACCAAAACGATCTCAAGAAGATCATCTTATTAATCAGATAAAATATTTCTAGATTTCAGT
GCAATTTATCTCTTCAAATGTAGCACCTGAAGTCAGCCCCATACGATATAAGTTGTTACTAGTGCTTGGA
TTCTCACCAATAAAAAACGCCCGGCGGCAACCGAGCGTTCTGAACAAATCCAGATGGAGTTCTGAGGTCA
TTACTGGATCTATCAACAGGAGTCCAAGCGAGCTCGATATCAAATTACGCCCCGCCCTGCCACTCATCGC
AGTACTGTTGTAATTCATTAAGCATTCTGCCGACATGGAAGCCATCACAAACGGCATGATGAACCTGAAT
CGCCAGCGGCATCAGCACCTTGTCGCCTTGCGTATAATATTTGCCCATGGTGAAAACGGGGGCGAAGAAG
TTGTCCATATTGGCCACGTTTAAATCAAAACTGGTGAAACTCACCCAGGGATTGGCTGAGACGAAAAACA
TATTCTCAATAAACCCTTTAGGGAAATAGGCCAGGTTTTCACCGTAACACGCCACATCTTGCGAATATAT
GTGTAGAAACTGCCGGAAATCGTCGTGGTATTCACTCCAGAGCGATGAAAACGTTTCAGTTTGCTCATGG
AAAACGGTGTAACAAGGGTGAACACTATCCCATATCACCAGCTCACCGTCTTTCATTGCCATACGAAATT
CCGGATGAGCATTCATCAGGCGGGCAAGAATGTGAATAAAGGCCGGATAAAACTTGTGCTTATTTTTCTT
TACGGTCTTTAAAAAGGCCGTAATATCCAGCTGAACGGTCTGGTTATAGGTACATTGAGCAACTGACTGA
AATGCCTCAAAATGTTCTTTACGATGCCATTGGGATATATCAACGGTGGTATATCCAGTGATTTTTTTCT
CCATTTTAGCTTCCTTAGCTCCTGAAAATCTCGATAACTCAAAAAATACGCCCGGTAGTGATCTTATTTC
ATTATGGTGAAAGTTGGAACCTCTTACGTGCCGATCAACGTCTCATTTTCGCCAGATATCGACGTCGGTG
CCTAATGAGTGAGCTAACTTACATTAATTGCGTTGCGCTCACTGCCCGCTTTCCAGTCGGGAAACCTGTC
GTGCCAGCTGCATTAATGAATCGGCCAACGCGCGGGGAGAGGCGGTTTGCGTATTGGGCGCCAGGGTGGT
TTTTCTTTTCACCAGTGAGACGGGCAACAGCTGATTGCCCTTCACCGCCTGGCCCTGAGAGAGTTGCAGC
AAGCGGTCCACGCTGGTTTGCCCCAGCAGGCGAAAATCCTGTTTGATGGTGGTTAACGGCGGGATATAAC
ATGAGCTGTCTTCGGTATCGTCGTATCCCACTACCGAGATGTCCGCACCAACGCGCAGCCCGGACTCGGT
AATGGCGCGCATTGCGCCCAGCGCCATCTGATCGTTGGCAACCAGCATCGCAGTGGGAACGATGCCCTCA
TTCAGCATTTGCATGGTTTGTTGAAAACCGGACATGGCACTCCAGTCGCCTTCCCGTTCCGCTATCGGCT
GAATTTGATTGCGAGTGAGATATTTATGCCAGCCAGCCAGACGCAGACGCGCCGAGACAGAACTTAATGG
GCCCGCTAACAGCGCGATTTGCTGGTGACCCAATGCGACCAGATGCTCCACGCCCAGTCGCGTACCGTCT
TCATGGGAGAAAATAATACTGTTGATGGGTGTCTGGTCAGAGACATCAAGAAATAACGCCGGAACATTAG
TGCAGGCAGCTTCCACAGCAATGGCATCCTGGTCATCCAGCGGATAGTTAATGATCAGCCCACTGACGCG
TTGCGCGAGAAGATTGTGCACCGCCGCTTTACAGGCTTCGACGCCGCTTCGTTCTACCATCGACACCACC
ACGCTGGCACCCAGTTGATCGGCGCGAGATTTAATCGCCGCGACAATTTGCGACGGCGCGTGCAGGGCCA
GACTGGAGGTGGCAACGCCAATCAGCAACGACTGTTTGCCCGCCAGTTGTTGTGCCACGCGGTTGGGAAT
GTAATTCAGCTCCGCCATCGCCGCTTCCACTTTTTCCCGCGTTTTCGCAGAAACGTGGCTGGCCTGGTTC
ACCACGCGGGAAACGGTCTGATAAGAGACACCGGCATACTCTGCGACATCGTATAACGTTACTGGTTTCA
CATTCACCACCCTGAATTGACTCTCTTCCGGGCGCTATCATGCCATACCGCGAAAGGTTTTGCGCCATTC
GATGGTGTCCGGGATCTCGACGCTCTCCCTTATGCGACTCCTGCATTAGGAAGCAGCCCAGTAGTAGGTT
GAGGCCGTTGAGCACCGCCGCCGCAAGGAATGGTGCATGCAAGGAGATGGCGCCCAACAGTCCCCCGGCC
ACGGGGCCTGCCACCATACCCACGCCGAAACAAGCGCTCATGAGCCCGAAGTGGCGAGCCCGATCTTCCC
CATCGGTGATGTCGGCGATATAGGCGCCAGCAACCGCACCTGTGGCGCCGGTGATGCCGGCCACGATGCG
TCCGGCGTAGAGGATCGAGATCGTTTAGGCACCCCAGGCTTTACACTTTATGCTTCCGGCTCGTATAATG
TGTGGAATTGTGAGCGGATAACAATTTCAGAATTCAAAAGATCTTTTAAGAAGGAGATATACATATGCTG
GCGAACAGCGTTATCGATCTGATCGGAAATACACCGCTGGTTAAAATCAACAACATCAACACCTTTGGCA
ACGAAATTTATGTTAAACTTGAAGGGAGCAACCCGGGGCGCAGCACCAAAGACCGCATCGCTCTGAAAAT
GATCGAAGAAGCGGAAAAAGAAGGGCTGATCGATAAAGATACCGTGATCATTGAAGCGACCAGCGGCAAC
ACCGGCATCGGATTAGCGATGATTTGCGCGGTGAAAAATTATAAGCTGAAGATCGTGATGCCGGATACCA
TGAGCGTGGAACGCATCCAGTTAATGCGCGCTTATGGCACCGAAGTGATTTTAACCGATGGGAGCTTTGG
CATGAAAGCGTGCCTGGAAAAACTGGAAGAATTAAAAAAACAGGAAAAGAAATATTTTATCCCGAATCAG
TTTACCAACGTTAACAACCCGAAAGCGCACTATGAAACCACCGCGGAGGAAATCCTGCGCGATATGGATA
ACAAAGTGGATGTTTATATCTGCGGCACCGGCACCGGCGGCAGCTTTAGCGGCACCGCGAAAAAACTGAA
AGAAAAACTGCCGAACATCAAAACCTACCCCGTGGAACCGGCTAGCAGCCCGCTGTTAAGCAAGGGCTAT
ATTGGGCCGCATAAAATCCAGGGGATGGGCATGAGCATTGGGGGGATTCCGGTGGTATACGATGGGAGCC
TGGCGGATGGCATCCTGGTGTGCGAAGATGATGAAGCTTTTAAAATGATGCGCGAACTGTCATTTAAAGA
AGGGATACTGGCGGGAATCAGCACCGGGGCGACCCTTAAAGCGGCGTTAGATTATAGCAAAGAAAACGCG
AACAAAAGCCTGCGCATTGTGGTGTTAAGCACCGACAGCGGCGAAAAATATCTTAGCAGCAGCCATGGAC
TGTAAGGATCCAAACTCGAGTAAGGATCTCCAGGCATCAAATAAAACGAAAGGCTCAGTCGAAAGACTGG
GCCTTTCGTTTTATCTGTTGTTTGTCGGTGAACGCTCTCTACTAGAGTCACACTGGCTCACCTTCGGGTG
GGCCTTTCTGCGTTTATACCTAGGGATATATTCCGCTTCCTCGCTCACTGACTCGCTACGCTCGGTCGTT
CGACTGCGGCGAGCGGAAATGGCTTACGAACGGGGCGGAGATTTCCTGGAAGATGCCAGGAAGATACTTA
ACAGGGAAGTGAGAGGGCCGCGGCAAAGCCGTTTTTCCATAGGCTCCGCCCCCCTGACAAGCATCACGAA
ATCTGACGCTCAAATCAGTGGTGGCGAAACCCGACAGGACTATAAAGATACCAGGCGTTTCCCCCTGGCG
GCTCCCTCGTGCGCTCTCCTGTTCCTGCCTTTCGGTTTACCGGTGTCATTCCGCTGTTATGGCCGCGTTT
GTCTCATTCCACGCCTGACACTCAGTTCCGGGTAGGCAGTTCGCTCCAAGCTGGACTGTATGCACGAACC
CCCCGTTCAGTCCGACCGCTGCGCCTTATCCGGTAACTATCGTCTTGAGTCCAACCCGGAAAGACATGCA
AAAGCACCACTGGCAGCAGCCACTGGTAATTGATTTAGAGGAGTTAGTCTTGAAGTCATGCGC
